Addgene plasmid #227205: Y331H USP7 catalytic
Purpose: Expresses human USP7 Catalytic domain with a N-terminal cleavable 6His tag in E. coli
Depositing lab: Irina Bezsonova. Depositing organization: University of Connecticut Health Center. Publication: Functional spectrum of USP7 pathogenic variants in Hao-Fountain syndrome: Insights into the enzyme's activity, stability, and allosteric modulation. Korchak EJ, Sharafi M, Jaen Maisonet I, Salazar-Chaparro A, Semenova IV, Khan H, O'Neil AL, Caro P, Schaaf CP, Buhrlage SJ, Bezsonova I. Proc Natl Acad Sci U S A. 2025 Sep 30;122(39):e2510252122. doi: 10.1073/pnas.2510252122. Epub 2025 Sep 22. PubMed 40982686.
Backbone
  Vector backbone: pET28a-LIC Vector (GenBank accession EF442785)
  Backbone manufacturer: Structural Genomics Consortium, Toronto
  Backbone size w/o insert (bp): 5306
  Vector type: Bacterial Expression
Growth in bacteria
  Bacterial resistance: Kanamycin, 50 μg/mL
  Growth temperature: 37°C
  Growth strain: DH5alpha
  Copy number: Low Copy
Gene/Insert
  Gene/Insert name: USP7 (Ubiquitin carboxyl-terminal hydrolase 7) (alt name: HAUSP)
  Species: H. sapiens (human)
  Insert size (bp): 1062
  Mutation: Y331H; aa 207-560
  Entrez Gene: USP7 (a.k.a. C16DELp13.2, DEL16P13.2, HAFOUS, HAUSP, TEF1)
  Promoter: T7-promoter
  Tag / fusion protein: 6His (N terminal on insert)
  Cloning method: Gene Synthesis
  Sequencing primers: 5′ T7; 3′ T7-term
Terms and licenses: Academic/Nonprofit Terms; Industry Terms: Not Available to Industry
Depositor comments: USP7 Catalytic domain Hao-Fountain patient mutation Y331H
How to cite: Y331H USP7 catalytic was a gift from Irina Bezsonova (Addgene plasmid # 227205 ; http://n2t.net/addgene:227205 ; RRID:Addgene_227205)
