[The description below was written by a language model from this plasmid's Addgene catalogue record and pLannotate feature annotations shown in this document.]
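Description:
Y331H USP7 catalytic is a bacterial expression plasmid built on the pET28a-LIC backbone, a ligation-independent-cloning derivative of pET28a, for producing a mutant fragment of human USP7 (also called HAUSP) in E. coli. The plasmid is about 6.4 kb and is propagated through a ColE1/pBR322-type origin. It also carries the rop gene and bom region, consistent with its catalogue listing as low copy. Selection is by kanamycin through an aminoglycoside phosphotransferase gene, and an f1 origin is also present. Short tetracycline-resistance gene fragments and a partial AmpR promoter hit in the annotation appear to be backbone remnants rather than functional markers.

The 1,062 bp insert was made by gene synthesis and encodes residues 207–560 of USP7, the deubiquitinase catalytic domain, carrying the Y331H substitution. The depositor identifies this change as a Hao-Fountain syndrome patient mutation. Transcription is driven by a T7 promoter followed by a lac operator and the T7 gene 10 ribosome binding site, and it ends at a T7 terminator. The plasmid-encoded lacI repressor keeps the cassette off until IPTG is added, in a host that supplies T7 RNA polymerase. The protein carries an N-terminal, cleavable 6His tag for affinity purification; the record does not name the cleaving protease. The annotation also detects a short His-tag fragment and a gene 10-derived fragment downstream of the insert. The catalogue lists only the N-terminal tag, so these are probably untranslated vector sequence, although the record does not confirm this.

The associated study examined the activity, stability and allosteric modulation of pathogenic USP7 variants, so the plasmid serves to produce recombinant mutant catalytic domain for that kind of biochemical and biophysical comparison.
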