Features (pLannotate 1.2.2; 20 found; start..end, strand, type, name):
      1..589     +  rep_origin     ori: high-copy-number ColE1/pMB1/pBR322/pUC origin of replication
    775..914     -  misc_feature   bom: basis of mobility region from pBR322
   1016..1207    -  CDS            rop: Rop protein, which maintains plasmids at low copy number; rop
   1224..1604    +  CDS            YPB1_ECOLX: Protein predicted: Swiss-Prot protein existence level 4. From Escherichia coli.
   1676..1967    -  CDS            TcR (fragment): tetracycline efflux protein; tet; confers resistance to tetracycline
   1982..2003    -  protein_bind   CAP binding site: CAP binding activates transcription in the presence of cAMP. E. coli catabolite activator protein
   2016..3098    -  CDS            lacI: lac repressor; lacI; The lac repressor binds to the lac operator to inhibit transcription in E. coli. This inhibition can be relieved by adding lactose or isopropyl-β-D-thiogalactopyranoside (IPTG).
   3099..3176    -  promoter       lacI promoter: lacI
   3184..3463    -  CDS            TcR (fragment): tetracycline efflux protein; tet; confers resistance to tetracycline
   3485..3503    +  promoter       T7 promoter: promoter for bacteriophage T7 RNA polymerase
   3504..3528    +  protein_bind   lac operator: The lac repressor binds to the lac operator to inhibit transcription in E. coli. This inhibition can be relieved by adding lactose or isopropyl-β-D-thiogalactopyranoside (IPTG). lac repressor encoded by lacI
   3543..3565    +  RBS            RBS: efficient ribosome binding site from bacteriophage T7 gene 10 (Olins and Rangwala, 1989)
   3584..3600    +  CDS            capTEV™ (fragment): composite tag for in vivo biotinylation, TEV protease cleavage, and 6xHis tagging
   3626..4687    +  CDS            USP7 (fragment): UBP7_HUMAN - Also known as HAUSP. Experimental evidence at protein level: Swiss-Prot protein existence level 1. (Microbial infection) Contributes to the overall stabilization and trans-activation capability of the herpesvirus 1 trans-acting transcriptional protein ICP0/VMW110 during HSV-1 infection. From Homo sapiens (Human).
   4717..4734    +  CDS            9xHis (fragment): 9xHis affinity tag
   4744..4793    +  CDS            SET1 (fragment): solubility-enhancement tag derived from T7 phage gene 10B
   4801..4848    +  terminator     T7 terminator: transcription terminator for bacteriophage T7 RNA polymerase
   4885..5313    +  rep_origin     f1 ori (sequence partly withheld): f1 bacteriophage origin of replication; arrow indicates direction of (+) strand synthesis
   5366..5423    +  promoter       AmpR promoter (fragment): bla
   5432..6247    -  CDS            KanR: aminoglycoside phosphotransferase; aph(3')-Ia; confers resistance to kanamycin in bacteria or G418 (Geneticin®) in eukaryotes
>Addgene plasmid #227205 | Y331H USP7 catalytic | addgene full sequence | sequence record 449546 | Addgene NGS Result
TTGAGATCCTTTTTTTCTGCGCGTAATCTGCTGCTTGCAAACAAAAAAACCACCGCTACCAGCGGTGGTT
TGTTTGCCGGATCAAGAGCTACCAACTCTTTTTCCGAAGGTAACTGGCTTCAGCAGAGCGCAGATACCAA
ATACTGTCCTTCTAGTGTAGCCGTAGTTAGGCCACCACTTCAAGAACTCTGTAGCACCGCCTACATACCT
CGCTCTGCTAATCCTGTTACCAGTGGCTGCTGCCAGTGGCGATAAGTCGTGTCTTACCGGGTTGGACTCA
AGACGATAGTTACCGGATAAGGCGCAGCGGTCGGGCTGAACGGGGGGTTCGTGCACACAGCCCAGCTTGG
AGCGAACGACCTACACCGAACTGAGATACCTACAGCGTGAGCTATGAGAAAGCGCCACGCTTCCCGAAGG
GAGAAAGGCGGACAGGTATCCGGTAAGCGGCAGGGTCGGAACAGGAGAGCGCACGAGGGAGCTTCCAGGG
GGAAACGCCTGGTATCTTTATAGTCCTGTCGGGTTTCGCCACCTCTGACTTGAGCGTCGATTTTTGTGAT
GCTCGTCAGGGGGGCGGAGCCTATGGAAAAACGCCAGCAACGCGGCCTTTTTACGGTTCCTGGCCTTTTG
CTGGCCTTTTGCTCACATGTTCTTTCCTGCGTTATCCCCTGATTCTGTGGATAACCGTATTACCGCCTTT
GAGTGAGCTGATACCGCTCGCCGCAGCCGAACGACCGAGCGCAGCGAGTCAGTGAGCGAGGAAGCGGAAG
AGCGCCTGATGCGGTATTTTCTCCTTACGCATCTGTGCGGTATTTCACACCGCAATGGTGCACTCTCAGT
ACAATCTGCTCTGATGCCGCATAGTTAAGCCAGTATACACTCCGCTATCGCTACGTGACTGGGTCATGGC
TGCGCCCCGACACCCGCCAACACCCGCTGACGCGCCCTGACGGGCTTGTCTGCTCCCGGCATCCGCTTAC
AGACAAGCTGTGACCGTCTCCGGGAGCTGCATGTGTCAGAGGTTTTCACCGTCATCACCGAAACGCGCGA
GGCAGCTGCGGTAAAGCTCATCAGCGTGGTCGTGAAGCGATTCACAGATGTCTGCCTGTTCATCCGCGTC
CAGCTCGTTGAGTTTCTCCAGAAGCGTTAATGTCTGGCTTCTGATAAAGCGGGCCATGTTAAGGGCGGTT
TTTTCCTGTTTGGTCACTGATGCCTCCGTGTAAGGGGGATTTCTGTTCATGGGGGTAATGATACCGATGA
AACGAGAGAGGATGCTCACGATACGGGTTACTGATGATGAACATGCCCGGTTACTGGAACGTTGTGAGGG
TAAACAACTGGCGGTATGGATGCGGCGGGACCAGAGAAAAATCACTCAGGGTCAATGCCAGCGCTTCGTT
AATACAGATGTAGGTGTTCCACAGGGTAGCCAGCAGCATCCTGCGATGCAGATCCGGAACATAATGGTGC
AGGGCGCTGACTTCCGCGTTTCCAGACTTTACGAAACACGGAAACCGAAGACCATTCATGTTGTTGCTCA
GGTCGCAGACGTTTTGCAGCAGCAGTCGCTTCACGTTCGCTCGCGTATCGGTGATTCATTCTGCTAACCA
GTAAGGCAACCCCGCCAGCCTAGCCGGGTCCTCAACGACAGGAGCACGATCATGCGCACCCGTGGGGCCG
CCATGCCGGCGATAATGGCCTGCTTCTCGCCGAAACGTTTGGTGGCGGGACCAGTGACGAAGGCTTGAGC
GAGGGCGTGCAAGATTCCGAATACCGCAAGCGACAGGCCGATCATCGTCGCGCTCCAGCGAAAGCGGTCC
TCGCCGAAAATGACCCAGAGCGCTGCCGGCACCTGTCCTACGAGTTGCATGATAAAGAAGACAGTCATAA
GTGCGGCGACGATAGTCATGCCCCGCGCCCACCGGAAGGAGCTGACTGGGTTGAAGGCTCTCAAGGGCAT
CGGTCGAGATCCCGGTGCCTAATGAGTGAGCTAACTTACATTAATTGCGTTGCGCTCACTGCCCGCTTTC
CAGTCGGGAAACCTGTCGTGCCAGCTGCATTAATGAATCGGCCAACGCGCGGGGAGAGGCGGTTTGCGTA
TTGGGCGCCAGGGTGGTTTTTCTTTTCACCAGTGAGACGGGCAACAGCTGATTGCCCTTCACCGCCTGGC
CCTGAGAGAGTTGCAGCAAGCGGTCCACGCTGGTTTGCCCCAGCAGGCGAAAATCCTGTTTGATGGTGGT
TAACGGCGGGATATAACATGAGCTGTCTTCGGTATCGTCGTATCCCACTACCGAGATATCCGCACCAACG
CGCAGCCCGGACTCGGTAATGGCGCGCATTGCGCCCAGCGCCATCTGATCGTTGGCAACCAGCATCGCAG
TGGGAACGATGCCCTCATTCAGCATTTGCATGGTTTGTTGAAAACCGGACATGGCACTCCAGTCGCCTTC
CCGTTCCGCTATCGGCTGAATTTGATTGCGAGTGAGATATTTATGCCAGCCAGCCAGACGCAGACGCGCC
GAGACAGAACTTAATGGGCCCGCTAACAGCGCGATTTGCTGGTGACCCAATGCGACCAGATGCTCCACGC
CCAGTCGCGTACCGTCTTCATGGGAGAAAATAATACTGTTGATGGGTGTCTGGTCAGAGACATCAAGAAA
TAACGCCGGAACATTAGTGCAGGCAGCTTCCACAGCAATGGCATCCTGGTCATCCAGCGGATAGTTAATG
ATCAGCCCACTGACGCGTTGCGCGAGAAGATTGTGCACCGCCGCTTTACAGGCTTCGACGCCGCTTCGTT
CTACCATCGACACCACCACGCTGGCACCCAGTTGATCGGCGCGAGATTTAATCGCCGCGACAATTTGCGA
CGGCGCGTGCAGGGCCAGACTGGAGGTGGCAACGCCAATCAGCAACGACTGTTTGCCCGCCAGTTGTTGT
GCCACGCGGTTGGGAATGTAATTCAGCTCCGCCATCGCCGCTTCCACTTTTTCCCGCGTTTTCGCAGAAA
CGTGGCTGGCCTGGTTCACCACGCGGGAAACGGTCTGATAAGAGACACCGGCATACTCTGCGACATCGTA
TAACGTTACTGGTTTCACATTCACCACCCTGAATTGACTCTCTTCCGGGCGCTATCATGCCATACCGCGA
AAGGTTTTGCGCCATTCGATGGTGTCCGGGATCTCGACGCTCTCCCTTATGCGACTCCTGCATTAGGAAG
CAGCCCAGTAGTAGGTTGAGGCCGTTGAGCACCGCCGCCGCAAGGAATGGTGCATGCAAGGAGATGGCGC
CCAACAGTCCCCCGGCCACGGGGCCTGCCACCATACCCACGCCGAAACAAGCGCTCATGAGCCCGAAGTG
GCGAGCCCGATCTTCCCCATCGGTGATGTCGGCGATATAGGCGCCAGCAACCGCACCTGTGGCGCCGGTG
ATGCCGGCCACGATGCGTCCGGCGTAGAGGATCGAGATCTCGATCCCGCGAAATTAATACGACTCACTAT
AGGGGAATTGTGAGCGGATAACAATTCCCCTCTAGAAATAATTTTGTTTAACTTTAAGAAGGAGATATAC
CATGGGCAGCAGCCATCATCATCATCATCACAGCAGCGGCCTGGTTCCGCGTGGTAGTAAGAAGCACACA
GGCTACGTCGGCTTAAAGAATCAGGGAGCGACTTGTTACATGAACAGCCTGCTACAGACGTTATTTTTCA
CGAATCAGCTACGAAAGGCTGTGTACATGATGCCAACCGAGGGGGATGATTCGTCTAAAAGCGTCCCTTT
AGCATTACAAAGAGTGTTCTATGAATTACAGCATAGTGATAAACCTGTAGGAACAAAAAAGTTAACAAAG
TCATTTGGGTGGGAAACTTTAGATAGCTTCATGCAACATGATGTTCAGGAGCTTTGTCGAGTGTTGCTCG
ATAATGTGGAAAATAAGATGAAAGGCACCTGTGTAGAGGGCACCATACCCAAATTATTCCGCGGCAAAAT
GGTGTCCCATATCCAGTGTAAAGAAGTAGACTATCGGTCTGATAGAAGAGAAGATTATTATGATATCCAG
CTAAGTATCAAAGGAAAGAAAAATATATTTGAATCATTTGTGGATTATGTGGCAGTAGAACAGCTCGATG
GGGACAATAAATACGACGCTGGGGAACATGGCTTACAGGAAGCAGAGAAAGGTGTGAAATTCCTAACATT
GCCACCAGTGTTACATCTACAACTGATGAGATTTATGTATGACCCTCAGACGGACCAAAATATCAAGATC
AATGATAGGTTTGAATTCCCAGAGCAGTTACCACTTGATGAATTTTTGCAAAAAACAGATCCTAAGGACC
CTGCAAATTATATTCTTCATGCAGTCCTGGTTCATAGTGGAGATAATCATGGTGGACATTATGTGGTTTA
TCTAAACCCCAAAGGGGATGGCAAATGGTGTAAATTTGATGACGACGTGGTGTCAAGGTGTACTAAAGAG
GAAGCAATTGAGCACAATTATGGGGGTCACGATGACGACCTGTCTGTTCGACACTGCACTAATGCTTACA
TGTTAGTCTACATCAGGGAATCAAAACTGAGTGAAGTTTTACAGGCGGTCACCGACCATGATATTCCTCA
GCAGTTGGTGGAGCGATTACAAGAAGAGAAAAGGATCGAGGCTCAGAAGCGGAAGGAGCGGCAGGAATGA
TGACGAAGCTTGCGGCCGCACTCGAGCACCACCACCACCACCACTGAGATCCGGCTGCTAACAAAGCCCG
AAAGGAAGCTGAGTTGGCTGCTGCCACCGCTGAGCAATAACTAGCATAACCCCTTGGGGCCTCTAAACGG
GTCTTGAGGGGTTTTTTGCTGAAAGGAGGAACTATATCCGGATTGGCGAATGGG
[124 nt withheld, positions 4885-5008]
C
[91 nt withheld, positions 5010-5100]
A
[49 nt withheld, positions 5102-5150]
CCTTTGACGTTGGAGTCCACGTTCTTT
[37 nt withheld, positions 5178-5214]
ACCCTATCTCGGTCTATTCTTTTGATTTATAAGGGATTTTGCCGATTTCGGCCTATTGGTTAAAAAATGA
GCTGATTTAACAAAAATTTAACGCGAATTTTAACAAAATATTAACGCTTACAATTTAGGTGGCACTTTTC
GGGGAAATGTGCGCGGAACCCCTATTTGTTTATTTTTCTAAATACATTCAAATATGTATCCGCTCATGAA
TTAATTCTTAGAAAAACTCATCGAGCATCAAATGAAACTGCAATTTATTCATATCAGGATTATCAATACC
ATATTTTTGAAAAAGCCGTTTCTGTAATGAAGGAGAAAACTCACCGAGGCAGTTCCATAGGATGGCAAGA
TCCTGGTATCGGTCTGCGATTCCGACTCGTCCAACATCAATACAACCTATTAATTTCCCCTCGTCAAAAA
TAAGGTTATCAAGTGAGAAATCACCATGAGTGACGACTGAATCCGGTGAGAATGGCAAAAGTTTATGCAT
TTCTTTCCAGACTTGTTCAACAGGCCAGCCATTACGCTCGTCATCAAAATCACTCGCATCAACCAAACCG
TTATTCATTCGTGATTGCGCCTGAGCGAGACGAAATACGCGATCGCTGTTAAAAGGACAATTACAAACAG
GAATCGAATGCAACCGGCGCAGGAACACTGCCAGCGCATCAACAATATTTTCACCTGAATCAGGATATTC
TTCTAATACCTGGAATGCTGTTTTCCCGGGGATCGCAGTGGTGAGTAACCATGCATCATCAGGAGTACGG
ATAAAATGCTTGATGGTCGGAAGAGGCATAAATTCCGTCAGCCAGTTTAGTCTGACCATCTCATCTGTAA
CATCATTGGCAACGCTACCTTTGCCATGTTTCAGAAACAACTCTGGCGCATCGGGCTTCCCATACAATCG
ATAGATTGTCGCACCTGATTGCCCGACATTATCGCGAGCCCATTTATACCCATATAAATCAGCATCCATG
TTGGAATTTAATCGCGGCCTAGAGCAAGACGTTTCCCGTTGAATATGGCTCATAACACCCCTTGTATTAC
TGTTTATGTAAGCAGACAGTTTTATTGTTCATGACCAAAATCCCTTAACGTGAGTTTTCGTTCCACTGAG
CGTCAGACCCCGTAGAAAAGATCAAAGGATCTTC
